Addgene plasmid #66464: OPRM1-Tango
Purpose: Expression of G protein-coupled receptors for PRESTO-Tango: parallel receptorome expression and screening via transcriptional output, with transcriptional activation following arrestin translocation
Depositing lab: Bryan Roth. Depositing organization: University of North Carolina at Chapel Hill. Publication: PRESTO-Tango as an open-source resource for interrogation of the druggable human GPCRome. Kroeze WK, Sassano MF, Huang XP, Lansu K, McCorvy JD, Giguere PM, Sciaky N, Roth BL. Nat Struct Mol Biol. 2015 May;22(5):362-9. doi: 10.1038/nsmb.3014. Epub 2015 Apr 20. PubMed 25895059.
Backbone
  Vector backbone: empty Tango
  Backbone size w/o insert (bp): 6632
  Vector type: Mammalian Expression
  Selectable markers: Neomycin (select with G418)
Growth in bacteria
  Bacterial resistance: Ampicillin, 100 μg/mL
  Growth temperature: 37°C
  Growth strain: DH5alpha
  Copy number: High Copy
Gene/Insert
  Gene/Insert name: OPRM1
  Species: H. sapiens (human)
  Insert size (bp): 1479
  Entrez Gene: OPRM1 (a.k.a. LMOR, M-OR-1, MOP, MOR, MOR1, OPRM)
  Promoter: CMV
  Tag / fusion protein: tTA (C terminal on insert); FLAG (N terminal on backbone)
  Cloning method: Restriction Enzyme; 5′ cloning site NotI (not destroyed); 3′ cloning site XbaI (unknown if destroyed)
  Sequencing primers: 5′ CMV-F; 3′ Tet-R
Terms and licenses: Academic/Nonprofit Terms; Industry Terms: Not Available to Industry
Depositor comments: Please note: Most of the PRESTO-Tango vectors do not contain the XhoI cut site downstream of the tTA sequence and instead carry an XbaI site. If you need to perform an XhoI digest we recommend sequencing with a forward primer at the C-terminus of tTA to determine which of the two sites is present. Suggested primer: 5-gagctccacttagacggcgagg-3. Original backbone was pcDNA3.1(+). These plasmids were generated as part of the Illuminating the Druggable Genome (IDG) program sponsored by the NIH Common Fund. The goal of this program is to identify, gather, and distribute information and resources for proteins that currently are not well-studied yet belong to commonly drug-targeted protein families: protein kinases, non-olfactory G-protein coupled receptors (GPCRs), and ion channels. The IDG program is designed to develop fundamental research tools for understudied proteins, elucidate their function, and disseminate the IDG-related resources and data to the greater scientific community.
How to cite: OPRM1-Tango was a gift from Bryan Roth (Addgene plasmid # 66464 ; http://n2t.net/addgene:66464 ; RRID:Addgene_66464)
