[The description below was written by a language model from this plasmid's Addgene catalogue record and pLannotate feature annotations shown in this document.]
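Description:
OPRM1-Tango is a mammalian expression plasmid from the PRESTO-Tango collection, built on an "empty Tango" backbone that the depositor notes was derived from pcDNA3.1(+). It is propagated in E. coli through a high-copy ColE1/pUC-type origin with ampicillin selection (AmpR under its own bla promoter). It also carries an f1 origin and small lac-region remnants typical of this vector family. For selection in mammalian cells, an SV40 early promoter drives a neomycin resistance gene followed by an SV40 polyadenylation signal, which allows G418 selection.

The payload is a single CMV enhancer/promoter-driven open reading frame terminated by the bGH polyadenylation signal. It encodes the human mu opioid receptor (OPRM1) with an N-terminal FLAG epitope contributed by the backbone and a C-terminal fusion to the tetracycline transactivator tTA. The feature table annotates tTA as its two parts, a TetR DNA-binding portion followed by the HSV VP16 activation domain. Unannotated stretches lie between the FLAG tag and the receptor and between the receptor and TetR; the record does not say what they encode. A T7 promoter sits upstream of the coding region. The short "HIV-1 LTR", "ble" and second SV40 promoter fragment hits are probably annotation artefacts rather than functional elements.

According to the record, the construct is used for parallel receptorome screening by transcriptional output, in which arrestin translocation to the activated receptor leads to transcriptional activation. In this design the receptor-tethered tTA provides the transcriptional signal, giving a G protein-independent measure of ligand activity at OPRM1. The reporter and arrestin components are not on this plasmid. The depositor cautions that most vectors in the set carry an XbaI rather than an XhoI site downstream of tTA.
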