Features (pLannotate 1.2.2; 23 found; start..end, strand, type, name):
     28..80      -  misc_feature   bom (fragment): basis of mobility region from pBR322
    235..614     +  enhancer       CMV enhancer: human cytomegalovirus immediate early enhancer
    615..818     +  promoter       CMV promoter: human cytomegalovirus (CMV) immediate early promoter
    814..847     +  LTR            5' LTR (truncated) (fragment): truncated 5' long terminal repeat (LTR) from HIV-1
    863..881     +  promoter       T7 promoter: promoter for bacteriophage T7 RNA polymerase
   1040..1060    +  CDS            3xFLAG (fragment): three tandem FLAG® epitope tags
   1352..2551    +  CDS            OPRM1 (sequence partly withheld): OPRM_HUMAN - Also known as MOR1. Experimental evidence at protein level: Swiss-Prot protein existence level 1. Receptor for endogenous opioids such as beta-endorphin and endomorphin. Receptor for natural and synthetic opioids including morphine, heroin, DAMGO, fentanyl, etorphine, buprenorphin and methadone (PubMed:7905839, PubMed:7957926, PubMed:7891175, PubMed:12589820, PubMed:9689128). Agonist binding to the receptor induces coupling to an inactive GDP-bound heterotrimeric G-protein complex and subsequent exchange of GDP for GTP in the G-protein alpha subunit leading to dissociation of the
   2672..3285    +  CDS            TetR (fragment): tetracycline repressor TetR; tetR from transposon Tn10; TetR binds to the tetracycline operator tetO to inhibit transcription. This inhibition can be relieved by adding tetracycline or doxycycline.
   3437..3670    +  CDS            VP16 AD: transcriptional activation domain of herpes simplex virus protein VP16 (Triezenberg et al., 1988; Cousens et al., 1989); UL48
   3711..3935    +  polyA_signal   bGH poly(A) signal: bovine growth hormone polyadenylation signal
   3939..3960    +  promoter       SV40 promoter (fragment): SV40 enhancer and early promoter
   3981..4409    +  rep_origin     f1 ori (sequence partly withheld): f1 bacteriophage origin of replication; arrow indicates direction of (+) strand synthesis
   4423..4752    +  promoter       SV40 promoter: SV40 enhancer and early promoter
   4819..5610    +  CDS            neo: KKA2_KLEPN - Also known as kan, nptII. Experimental evidence at protein level: Swiss-Prot protein existence level 1. Resistance to kanamycin, neomycin, paromomycin, ribostamycin, butirosin and gentamicin B. From Klebsiella pneumoniae.
   5634..5792    +  CDS            ble (fragment): BLE_KLEPN - Experimental evidence at protein level: Swiss-Prot protein existence level 1. Binding protein with a strong affinity to the bleomycin family of antibiotics. Binds to CL990; an antimitotic-antibiotic compound. From Klebsiella pneumoniae.
   5787..5908    +  polyA_signal   SV40 poly(A) signal: SV40 polyadenylation signal
   5981..5997    -  protein_bind   lac operator: The lac repressor binds to the lac operator to inhibit transcription in E. coli. This inhibition can be relieved by adding lactose or isopropyl-β-D-thiogalactopyranoside (IPTG). lac repressor encoded by lacI
   6005..6035    -  promoter       lac promoter: promoter for the E. coli lac operon
   6050..6071    -  protein_bind   CAP binding site: CAP binding activates transcription in the presence of cAMP. E. coli catabolite activator protein
   6084..6176    -  CDS            lacI (fragment): lac repressor; lacI; The lac repressor binds to the lac operator to inhibit transcription in E. coli. This inhibition can be relieved by adding lactose or isopropyl-β-D-thiogalactopyranoside (IPTG).
   6359..6944    -  rep_origin     ori: high-copy-number ColE1/pMB1/pBR322/pUC origin of replication
   7115..7975    -  CDS            AmpR: β-lactamase; bla; confers resistance to ampicillin, carbenicillin, and related antibiotics
   7976..8080    -  promoter       AmpR promoter: bla
>Addgene plasmid #66464 | OPRM1-Tango | depositor full sequence | sequence record 157903 | OPRM1-Tango sequence 8111 bps
GACGGATCGGGAGATCTCCCGATCCCCTATGGTGCACTCTCAGTACAATCTGCTCTGATGCCGCATAGTT
AAGCCAGTATCTGCTCCCTGCTTGTGTGTTGGAGGTCGCTGAGTAGTGCGCGAGCAAAATTTAAGCTACA
ACAAGGCAAGGCTTGACCGACAATTGCATGAAGAATCTGCTTAGGGTTAGGCGTTTTGCGCTGCTTCGCG
ATGTACGGGCCAGATATACGCGTTGACATTGATTATTGACTAGTTATTAATAGTAATCAATTACGGGGTC
ATTAGTTCATAGCCCATATATGGAGTTCCGCGTTACATAACTTACGGTAAATGGCCCGCCTGGCTGACCG
CCCAACGACCCCCGCCCATTGACGTCAATAATGACGTATGTTCCCATAGTAACGCCAATAGGGACTTTCC
ATTGACGTCAATGGGTGGAGTATTTACGGTAAACTGCCCACTTGGCAGTACATCAAGTGTATCATATGCC
AAGTACGCCCCCTATTGACGTCAATGACGGTAAATGGCCCGCCTGGCATTATGCCCAGTACATGACCTTA
TGGGACTTTCCTACTTGGCAGTACATCTACGTATTAGTCATCGCTATTACCATGGTGATGCGGTTTTGGC
AGTACATCAATGGGCGTGGATAGCGGTTTGACTCACGGGGATTTCCAAGTCTCCACCCCATTGACGTCAA
TGGGAGTTTGTTTTGGCACCAAAATCAACGGGACTTTCCAAAATGTCGTAACAACTCCGCCCCATTGACG
CAAATGGGCGGTAGGCGTGTACGGTGGGAGGTCTATATAAGCAGAGCTCTCTGGCTAACTAGAGAACCCA
CTGCTTACTGGCTTATCGAAATTAATACGACTCACTATAGGGAGACCCAAGCTGGCTAGCGTTTAAACTT
AAGCTTGGTACCGAGCTCGGATCCACTAGTCCAGTGTGGTGGAATTCTGCAGATATCCAGCACAGTGGCG
GCCGCGCCACCATGAAGACGATCATCGCCCTGAGCTACATCTTCTGCCTGGTATTCGCCGACTACAAGGA
CGATGATGACGCCAGCATCGATATGTGCCTTCATCGGAGGGTGCCCTCCGAGGAGACATACAGTCTCGAC
CGCTTCGCTCAAAACCCGCCTTTGTTCCCTCCCCCAAGCCTGCCAGCCTCAGAATCCAGAATGGCGCATG
CACCGCTGCTTCAGCGATGCGGAGCAGCACGAACCGGATTCTGCAAGAAACAGCAGGAGCTTTGGCAGAG
GAGAAAGGAGGCCGCTGAGGCCCTGGGAACAAGAAAGGTGTCCGTGCTGCTGGCAACTAGCCACAGCGGT
GCACGGCCCGCTGTGAGCACCATGGACTCTTCCGCTGCTCCCACCAATGCCTCAAATTGTACAGACGCCT
TGGCCTATAGCTCTTGCTCTCCCGCACCATCTCCGGGAAGCTGGGTTAACCTCAGTCATCTCGACGGGAA
CCTGTCCGACCCTTGTGGCCCTAATAGGACCGACCTCGGTGGTCGAGATAGCCTGTGCCCCCCT
[1017 nt withheld, positions 1535-2551]
ATCGATACCGGTGGACGCACCCCACCCAGCCTGGGTCCCCAAGATGAGTCCTGCACCACCGCCAGCTCCT
CCCTGGCCAAGGACACTTCATCGACCGGTGAGAACCTGTACTTCCAGCTAAGATTAGATAAAAGTAAAGT
GATTAACAGCGCATTAGAGCTGCTTAATGAGGTCGGAATCGAAGGTTTAACAACCCGTAAACTCGCCCAG
AAGCTAGGTGTAGAGCAGCCTACATTGTATTGGCATGTAAAAAATAAGCGGGCTTTGCTCGACGCCTTAG
CCATTGAGATGTTAGATAGGCACCATACTCACTTTTGCCCTTTAGAAGGGGAAAGCTGGCAAGATTTTTT
ACGTAATAACGCTAAAAGTTTTAGATGTGCTTTACTAAGTCATCGCGATGGAGCAAAAGTACATTTAGGT
ACACGGCCTACAGAAAAACAGTATGAAACTCTCGAAAATCAATTAGCCTTTTTATGCCAACAAGGTTTTT
CACTAGAGAATGCATTATATGCACTCAGCGCTGTGGGGCATTTTACTTTAGGTTGCGTATTGGAAGATCA
AGAGCATCAAGTCGCTAAAGAAGAAAGGGAAACACCTACTACTGATAGTATGCCGCCATTATTACGACAA
GCTATCGAATTATTTGATCACCAAGGTGCAGAGCCAGCCTTCTTATTCGGCCTTGAATTGATCATATGCG
GATTAGAAAAACAACTTAAATGTGAAAGTGGGTCCGCGTACAGCCGCGCGCGTACGAAAAACAATTACGG
GTCTACCATCGAGGGCCTGCTCGATCTCCCGGACGACGACGCCCCCGAAGAGGCGGGGCTGGCGGCTCCG
CGCCTGTCCTTTCTCCCCGCGGGACACACGCGCAGACTGTCGACGGCCCCCCCGACCGATGTCAGCCTGG
GGGACGAGCTCCACTTAGACGGCGAGGACGTGGCGATGGCGCATGCCGACGCGCTAGACGATTTCGATCT
GGACATGTTGGGGGACGGGGATTCCCCGGGTCCGGGATTTACCCCCCACGACTCCGCCCCCTACGGCGCT
CTGGATATGGCCGACTTCGAGTTTGAGCAGATGTTTACCGATGCCCTTGGAATTGACGAGTACGGTGGGT
AGTCTAGAGGGCCCGTTTAAACCCGCTGATCAGCCTCGACTGTGCCTTCTAGTTGCCAGCCATCTGTTGT
TTGCCCCTCCCCCGTGCCTTCCTTGACCCTGGAAGGTGCCACTCCCACTGTCCTTTCCTAATAAAATGAG
GAAATTGCATCGCATTGTCTGAGTAGGTGTCATTCTATTCTGGGGGGTGGGGTGGGGCAGGACAGCAAGG
GGGAGGATTGGGAAGACAATAGCAGGCATGCTGGGGATGCGGTGGGCTCTATGGCTTCTGAGGCGGAAAG
AACCAGCTGGGGCTCTAGGGGGTATCCCC
[124 nt withheld, positions 3981-4104]
C
[91 nt withheld, positions 4106-4196]
A
[49 nt withheld, positions 4198-4246]
CCTTTGACGTTGGAGTCCACGTTCTTT
[37 nt withheld, positions 4274-4310]
ACCCTATCTCGGTCTATTCTTTTGATTTATAAGGGATTTTGCCGATTTCGGCCTATTGGTTAAAAAATGA
GCTGATTTAACAAAAATTTAACGCGAATTAATTCTGTGGAATGTGTGTCAGTTAGGGTGTGGAAAGTCCC
CAGGCTCCCCAGCAGGCAGAAGTATGCAAAGCATGCATCTCAATTAGTCAGCAACCAGGTGTGGAAAGTC
CCCAGGCTCCCCAGCAGGCAGAAGTATGCAAAGCATGCATCTCAATTAGTCAGCAACCATAGTCCCGCCC
CTAACTCCGCCCATCCCGCCCCTAACTCCGCCCAGTTCCGCCCATTCTCCGCCCCATGGCTGACTAATTT
TTTTTATTTATGCAGAGGCCGAGGCCGCCTCTGCCTCTGAGCTATTCCAGAAGTAGTGAGGAGGCTTTTT
TGGAGGCCTAGGCTTTTGCAAAAAGCTCCCGGGAGCTTGTATATCCATTTTCGGATCTGATCAAGAGACA
GGATGAGGATCGTTTCGCATGATTGAACAAGATGGATTGCACGCAGGTTCTCCGGCCGCTTGGGTGGAGA
GGCTATTCGGCTATGACTGGGCACAACAGACAATCGGCTGCTCTGATGCCGCCGTGTTCCGGCTGTCAGC
GCAGGGGCGCCCGGTTCTTTTTGTCAAGACCGACCTGTCCGGTGCCCTGAATGAACTGCAGGACGAGGCA
GCGCGGCTATCGTGGCTGGCCACGACGGGCGTTCCTTGCGCAGCTGTGCTCGACGTTGTCACTGAAGCGG
GAAGGGACTGGCTGCTATTGGGCGAAGTGCCGGGGCAGGATCTCCTGTCATCTCACCTTGCTCCTGCCGA
GAAAGTATCCATCATGGCTGATGCAATGCGGCGGCTGCATACGCTTGATCCGGCTACCTGCCCATTCGAC
CACCAAGCGAAACATCGCATCGAGCGAGCACGTACTCGGATGGAAGCCGGTCTTGTCGATCAGGATGATC
TGGACGAAGAGCATCAGGGGCTCGCGCCAGCCGAACTGTTCGCCAGGCTCAAGGCGCGCATGCCCGACGG
CGAGGATCTCGTCGTGACCCATGGCGATGCCTGCTTGCCGAATATCATGGTGGAAAATGGCCGCTTTTCT
GGATTCATCGACTGTGGCCGGCTGGGTGTGGCGGACCGCTATCAGGACATAGCGTTGGCTACCCGTGATA
TTGCTGAAGAGCTTGGCGGCGAATGGGCTGACCGCTTCCTCGTGCTTTACGGTATCGCCGCTCCCGATTC
GCAGCGCATCGCCTTCTATCGCCTTCTTGACGAGTTCTTCTGAGCGGGACTCTGGGGTTCGAAATGACCG
ACCAAGCGACGCCCAACCTGCCATCACGAGATTTCGATTCCACCGCCGCCTTCTATGAAAGGTTGGGCTT
CGGAATCGTTTTCCGGGACGCCGGCTGGATGATCCTCCAGCGCGGGGATCTCATGCTGGAGTTCTTCGCC
CACCCCAACTTGTTTATTGCAGCTTATAATGGTTACAAATAAAGCAATAGCATCACAAATTTCACAAATA
AAGCATTTTTTTCACTGCATTCTAGTTGTGGTTTGTCCAAACTCATCAATGTATCTTATCATGTCTGTAT
ACCGTCGACCTCTAGCTAGAGCTTGGCGTAATCATGGTCATAGCTGTTTCCTGTGTGAAATTGTTATCCG
CTCACAATTCCACACAACATACGAGCCGGAAGCATAAAGTGTAAAGCCTGGGGTGCCTAATGAGTGAGCT
AACTCACATTAATTGCGTTGCGCTCACTGCCCGCTTTCCAGTCGGGAAACCTGTCGTGCCAGCTGCATTA
ATGAATCGGCCAACGCGCGGGGAGAGGCGGTTTGCGTATTGGGCGCTCTTCCGCTTCCTCGCTCACTGAC
TCGCTGCGCTCGGTCGTTCGGCTGCGGCGAGCGGTATCAGCTCACTCAAAGGCGGTAATACGGTTATCCA
CAGAATCAGGGGATAACGCAGGAAAGAACATGTGAGCAAAAGGCCAGCAAAAGGCCAGGAACCGTAAAAA
GGCCGCGTTGCTGGCGTTTTTCCATAGGCTCCGCCCCCCTGACGAGCATCACAAAAATCGACGCTCAAGT
CAGAGGTGGCGAAACCCGACAGGACTATAAAGATACCAGGCGTTTCCCCCTGGAAGCTCCCTCGTGCGCT
CTCCTGTTCCGACCCTGCCGCTTACCGGATACCTGTCCGCCTTTCTCCCTTCGGGAAGCGTGGCGCTTTC
TCATAGCTCACGCTGTAGGTATCTCAGTTCGGTGTAGGTCGTTCGCTCCAAGCTGGGCTGTGTGCACGAA
CCCCCCGTTCAGCCCGACCGCTGCGCCTTATCCGGTAACTATCGTCTTGAGTCCAACCCGGTAAGACACG
ACTTATCGCCACTGGCAGCAGCCACTGGTAACAGGATTAGCAGAGCGAGGTATGTAGGCGGTGCTACAGA
GTTCTTGAAGTGGTGGCCTAACTACGGCTACACTAGAAGAACAGTATTTGGTATCTGCGCTCTGCTGAAG
CCAGTTACCTTCGGAAAAAGAGTTGGTAGCTCTTGATCCGGCAAACAAACCACCGCTGGTAGCGGTTTTT
TTGTTTGCAAGCAGCAGATTACGCGCAGAAAAAAAGGATCTCAAGAAGATCCTTTGATCTTTTCTACGGG
GTCTGACGCTCAGTGGAACGAAAACTCACGTTAAGGGATTTTGGTCATGAGATTATCAAAAAGGATCTTC
ACCTAGATCCTTTTAAATTAAAAATGAAGTTTTAAATCAATCTAAAGTATATATGAGTAAACTTGGTCTG
ACAGTTACCAATGCTTAATCAGTGAGGCACCTATCTCAGCGATCTGTCTATTTCGTTCATCCATAGTTGC
CTGACTCCCCGTCGTGTAGATAACTACGATACGGGAGGGCTTACCATCTGGCCCCAGTGCTGCAATGATA
CCGCGAGACCCACGCTCACCGGCTCCAGATTTATCAGCAATAAACCAGCCAGCCGGAAGGGCCGAGCGCA
GAAGTGGTCCTGCAACTTTATCCGCCTCCATCCAGTCTATTAATTGTTGCCGGGAAGCTAGAGTAAGTAG
TTCGCCAGTTAATAGTTTGCGCAACGTTGTTGCCATTGCTACAGGCATCGTGGTGTCACGCTCGTCGTTT
GGTATGGCTTCATTCAGCTCCGGTTCCCAACGATCAAGGCGAGTTACATGATCCCCCATGTTGTGCAAAA
AAGCGGTTAGCTCCTTCGGTCCTCCGATCGTTGTCAGAAGTAAGTTGGCCGCAGTGTTATCACTCATGGT
TATGGCAGCACTGCATAATTCTCTTACTGTCATGCCATCCGTAAGATGCTTTTCTGTGACTGGTGAGTAC
TCAACCAAGTCATTCTGAGAATAGTGTATGCGGCGACCGAGTTGCTCTTGCCCGGCGTCAATACGGGATA
ATACCGCGCCACATAGCAGAACTTTAAAAGTGCTCATCATTGGAAAACGTTCTTCGGGGCGAAAACTCTC
AAGGATCTTACCGCTGTTGAGATCCAGTTCGATGTAACCCACTCGTGCACCCAACTGATCTTCAGCATCT
TTTACTTTCACCAGCGTTTCTGGGTGAGCAAAAACAGGAAGGCAAAATGCCGCAAAAAAGGGAATAAGGG
CGACACGGAAATGTTGAATACTCATACTCTTCCTTTTTCAATATTATTGAAGCATTTATCAGGGTTATTG
TCTCATGAGCGGATACATATTTGAATGTATTTAGAAAAATAAACAAATAGGGGTTCCGCGCACATTTCCC
CGAAAAGTGCCACCTGACGTC
