>Addgene plasmid #66464 | OPRM1-Tango | depositor partial sequence | sequence record 113541 | empty Tango
GACGGATCGGGAGATCTCCCGATCCCCTATGGTGCACTCTCAGTACAATCTGCTCTGATGCCGCATAGTT
AAGCCAGTATCTGCTCCCTGCTTGTGTGTTGGAGGTCGCTGAGTAGTGCGCGAGCAAAATTTAAGCTACA
ACAAGGCAAGGCTTGACCGACAATTGCATGAAGAATCTGCTTAGGGTTAGGCGTTTTGCGCTGCTTCGCG
ATGTACGGGCCAGATATACGCGTTGACATTGATTATTGACTAGTTATTAATAGTAATCAATTACGGGGTC
ATTAGTTCATAGCCCATATATGGAGTTCCGCGTTACATAACTTACGGTAAATGGCCCGCCTGGCTGACCG
CCCAACGACCCCCGCCCATTGACGTCAATAATGACGTATGTTCCCATAGTAACGCCAATAGGGACTTTCC
ATTGACGTCAATGGGTGGAGTATTTACGGTAAACTGCCCACTTGGCAGTACATCAAGTGTATCATATGCC
AAGTACGCCCCCTATTGACGTCAATGACGGTAAATGGCCCGCCTGGCATTATGCCCAGTACATGACCTTA
TGGGACTTTCCTACTTGGCAGTACATCTACGTATTAGTCATCGCTATTACCATGGTGATGCGGTTTTGGC
AGTACATCAATGGGCGTGGATAGCGGTTTGACTCACGGGGATTTCCAAGTCTCCACCCCATTGACGTCAA
TGGGAGTTTGTTTTGGCACCAAAATCAACGGGACTTTCCAAAATGTCGTAACAACTCCGCCCCATTGACG
CAAATGGGCGGTAGGCGTGTACGGTGGGAGGTCTATATAAGCAGAGCTCTCTGGCTAACTAGAGAACCCA
CTGCTTACTGGCTTATCGAAATTAATACGACTCACTATAGGGAGACCCAAGCTGGCTAGCGTTTAAACTT
AAGCTTGGTACCGAGCTCGGATCCACTAGTCCAGTGTGGTGGAATTCTGCAGATATCCAGCACAGTGGCG
GCCGCGCCACCATGAAGACGATCATCGCCCTGAGCTACATCTTCTGCCTGGTATTCGCCGACTACAAGGA
CGATGATGACGCCAGCATCGATACCGGTGGACGCACCCCACCCAGCCTGGGTCCCCAAGATGAGTCCTGC
ACCACCGCCAGCTCCTCCCTGGCCAAGGACACTTCATCGACCGGTGAGAACCTGTACTTCCAGCTAAGAT
TAGATAAAAGTAAAGTGATTAACAGCGCATTAGAGCTGCTTAATGAGGTCGGAATCGAAGGTTTAACAAC
CCGTAAACTCGCCCAGAAGCTAGGTGTAGAGCAGCCTACATTGTATTGGCATGTAAAAAATAAGCGGGCT
TTGCTCGACGCCTTAGCCATTGAGATGTTAGATAGGCACCATACTCACTTTTGCCCTTTAGAAGGGGAAA
GCTGGCAAGATTTTTTACGTAATAACGCTAAAAGTTTTAGATGTGCTTTACTAAGTCATCGCGATGGAGC
AAAAGTACATTTAGGTACACGGCCTACAGAAAAACAGTATGAAACTCTCGAAAATCAATTAGCCTTTTTA
TGCCAACAAGGTTTTTCACTAGAGAATGCATTATATGCACTCAGCGCTGTGGGGCATTTTACTTTAGGTT
GCGTATTGGAAGATCAAGAGCATCAAGTCGCTAAAGAAGAAAGGGAAACACCTACTACTGATAGTATGCC
GCCATTATTACGACAAGCTATCGAATTATTTGATCACCAAGGTGCAGAGCCAGCCTTCTTATTCGGCCTT
GAATTGATCATATGCGGATTAGAAAAACAACTTAAATGTGAAAGTGGGTCCGCGTACAGCCGCGCGCGTA
CGAAAAACAATTACGGGTCTACCATCGAGGGCCTGCTCGATCTCCCGGACGACGACGCCCCCGAAGAGGC
GGGGCTGGCGGCTCCGCGCCTGTCCTTTCTCCCCGCGGGACACACGCGCAGACTGTCGACGGCCCCCCCG
ACCGATGTCAGCCTGGGGGACGAGCTCCACTTAGACGGCGAGGACGTGGCGATGGCGCATGCCGACGCGC
TAGACGATTTCGATCTGGACATGTTGGGGGACGGGGATTCCCCGGGTCCGGGATTTACCCCCCACGACTC
CGCCCCCTACGGCGCTCTGGATATGGCCGACTTCGAGTTTGAGCAGATGTTTACCGATGCCCTTGGAATT
GACGAGTACGGTGGGTAGCTCGAGTCTAGAGGGCCCGTTTAAACCCGCTGATCAGCCTCGACTGTGCCTT
CTAGTTGCCAGCCATCTGTTGTTTGCCCCTCCCCCGTGCCTTCCTTGACCCTGGAAGGTGCCACTCCCAC
TGTCCTTTCCTAATAAAATGAGGAAATTGCATCGCATTGTCTGAGTAGGTGTCATTCTATTCTGGGGGGT
GGGGTGGGGCAGGACAGCAAGGGGGAGGATTGGGAAGACAATAGCAGGCATGCTGGGGATGCGGTGGGCT
CTATGGCTTCTGAGGCGGAAAGAACCAGCTGGGGCTCTAGGGGGTATCCCC
[124 nt withheld, positions 2502-2625]
C
[91 nt withheld, positions 2627-2717]
A
[49 nt withheld, positions 2719-2767]
CCTTTGACGTTGGAGTCCACGTTCTTT
[37 nt withheld, positions 2795-2831]
ACCCTATCTCGGTCTATTCTTTTGATTTATAAGGGATTTTGCCGATTTCGGCCTATTGGTTAAAAAATGA
GCTGATTTAACAAAAATTTAACGCGAATTAATTCTGTGGAATGTGTGTCAGTTAGGGTGTGGAAAGTCCC
CAGGCTCCCCAGCAGGCAGAAGTATGCAAAGCATGCATCTCAATTAGTCAGCAACCAGGTGTGGAAAGTC
CCCAGGCTCCCCAGCAGGCAGAAGTATGCAAAGCATGCATCTCAATTAGTCAGCAACCATAGTCCCGCCC
CTAACTCCGCCCATCCCGCCCCTAACTCCGCCCAGTTCCGCCCATTCTCCGCCCCATGGCTGACTAATTT
TTTTTATTTATGCAGAGGCCGAGGCCGCCTCTGCCTCTGAGCTATTCCAGAAGTAGTGAGGAGGCTTTTT
TGGAGGCCTAGGCTTTTGCAAAAAGCTCCCGGGAGCTTGTATATCCATTTTCGGATCTGATCAAGAGACA
GGATGAGGATCGTTTCGCATGATTGAACAAGATGGATTGCACGCAGGTTCTCCGGCCGCTTGGGTGGAGA
GGCTATTCGGCTATGACTGGGCACAACAGACAATCGGCTGCTCTGATGCCGCCGTGTTCCGGCTGTCAGC
GCAGGGGCGCCCGGTTCTTTTTGTCAAGACCGACCTGTCCGGTGCCCTGAATGAACTGCAGGACGAGGCA
GCGCGGCTATCGTGGCTGGCCACGACGGGCGTTCCTTGCGCAGCTGTGCTCGACGTTGTCACTGAAGCGG
GAAGGGACTGGCTGCTATTGGGCGAAGTGCCGGGGCAGGATCTCCTGTCATCTCACCTTGCTCCTGCCGA
GAAAGTATCCATCATGGCTGATGCAATGCGGCGGCTGCATACGCTTGATCCGGCTACCTGCCCATTCGAC
CACCAAGCGAAACATCGCATCGAGCGAGCACGTACTCGGATGGAAGCCGGTCTTGTCGATCAGGATGATC
TGGACGAAGAGCATCAGGGGCTCGCGCCAGCCGAACTGTTCGCCAGGCTCAAGGCGCGCATGCCCGACGG
CGAGGATCTCGTCGTGACCCATGGCGATGCCTGCTTGCCGAATATCATGGTGGAAAATGGCCGCTTTTCT
GGATTCATCGACTGTGGCCGGCTGGGTGTGGCGGACCGCTATCAGGACATAGCGTTGGCTACCCGTGATA
TTGCTGAAGAGCTTGGCGGCGAATGGGCTGACCGCTTCCTCGTGCTTTACGGTATCGCCGCTCCCGATTC
GCAGCGCATCGCCTTCTATCGCCTTCTTGACGAGTTCTTCTGAGCGGGACTCTGGGGTTCGAAATGACCG
ACCAAGCGACGCCCAACCTGCCATCACGAGATTTCGATTCCACCGCCGCCTTCTATGAAAGGTTGGGCTT
CGGAATCGTTTTCCGGGACGCCGGCTGGATGATCCTCCAGCGCGGGGATCTCATGCTGGAGTTCTTCGCC
CACCCCAACTTGTTTATTGCAGCTTATAATGGTTACAAATAAAGCAATAGCATCACAAATTTCACAAATA
AAGCATTTTTTTCACTGCATTCTAGTTGTGGTTTGTCCAAACTCATCAATGTATCTTATCATGTCTGTAT
ACCGTCGACCTCTAGCTAGAGCTTGGCGTAATCATGGTCATAGCTGTTTCCTGTGTGAAATTGTTATCCG
CTCACAATTCCACACAACATACGAGCCGGAAGCATAAAGTGTAAAGCCTGGGGTGCCTAATGAGTGAGCT
AACTCACATTAATTGCGTTGCGCTCACTGCCCGCTTTCCAGTCGGGAAACCTGTCGTGCCAGCTGCATTA
ATGAATCGGCCAACGCGCGGGGAGAGGCGGTTTGCGTATTGGGCGCTCTTCCGCTTCCTCGCTCACTGAC
TCGCTGCGCTCGGTCGTTCGGCTGCGGCGAGCGGTATCAGCTCACTCAAAGGCGGTAATACGGTTATCCA
CAGAATCAGGGGATAACGCAGGAAAGAACATGTGAGCAAAAGGCCAGCAAAAGGCCAGGAACCGTAAAAA
GGCCGCGTTGCTGGCGTTTTTCCATAGGCTCCGCCCCCCTGACGAGCATCACAAAAATCGACGCTCAAGT
CAGAGGTGGCGAAACCCGACAGGACTATAAAGATACCAGGCGTTTCCCCCTGGAAGCTCCCTCGTGCGCT
CTCCTGTTCCGACCCTGCCGCTTACCGGATACCTGTCCGCCTTTCTCCCTTCGGGAAGCGTGGCGCTTTC
TCATAGCTCACGCTGTAGGTATCTCAGTTCGGTGTAGGTCGTTCGCTCCAAGCTGGGCTGTGTGCACGAA
CCCCCCGTTCAGCCCGACCGCTGCGCCTTATCCGGTAACTATCGTCTTGAGTCCAACCCGGTAAGACACG
ACTTATCGCCACTGGCAGCAGCCACTGGTAACAGGATTAGCAGAGCGAGGTATGTAGGCGGTGCTACAGA
GTTCTTGAAGTGGTGGCCTAACTACGGCTACACTAGAAGAACAGTATTTGGTATCTGCGCTCTGCTGAAG
CCAGTTACCTTCGGAAAAAGAGTTGGTAGCTCTTGATCCGGCAAACAAACCACCGCTGGTAGCGGTTTTT
TTGTTTGCAAGCAGCAGATTACGCGCAGAAAAAAAGGATCTCAAGAAGATCCTTTGATCTTTTCTACGGG
GTCTGACGCTCAGTGGAACGAAAACTCACGTTAAGGGATTTTGGTCATGAGATTATCAAAAAGGATCTTC
ACCTAGATCCTTTTAAATTAAAAATGAAGTTTTAAATCAATCTAAAGTATATATGAGTAAACTTGGTCTG
ACAGTTACCAATGCTTAATCAGTGAGGCACCTATCTCAGCGATCTGTCTATTTCGTTCATCCATAGTTGC
CTGACTCCCCGTCGTGTAGATAACTACGATACGGGAGGGCTTACCATCTGGCCCCAGTGCTGCAATGATA
CCGCGAGACCCACGCTCACCGGCTCCAGATTTATCAGCAATAAACCAGCCAGCCGGAAGGGCCGAGCGCA
GAAGTGGTCCTGCAACTTTATCCGCCTCCATCCAGTCTATTAATTGTTGCCGGGAAGCTAGAGTAAGTAG
TTCGCCAGTTAATAGTTTGCGCAACGTTGTTGCCATTGCTACAGGCATCGTGGTGTCACGCTCGTCGTTT
GGTATGGCTTCATTCAGCTCCGGTTCCCAACGATCAAGGCGAGTTACATGATCCCCCATGTTGTGCAAAA
AAGCGGTTAGCTCCTTCGGTCCTCCGATCGTTGTCAGAAGTAAGTTGGCCGCAGTGTTATCACTCATGGT
TATGGCAGCACTGCATAATTCTCTTACTGTCATGCCATCCGTAAGATGCTTTTCTGTGACTGGTGAGTAC
TCAACCAAGTCATTCTGAGAATAGTGTATGCGGCGACCGAGTTGCTCTTGCCCGGCGTCAATACGGGATA
ATACCGCGCCACATAGCAGAACTTTAAAAGTGCTCATCATTGGAAAACGTTCTTCGGGGCGAAAACTCTC
AAGGATCTTACCGCTGTTGAGATCCAGTTCGATGTAACCCACTCGTGCACCCAACTGATCTTCAGCATCT
TTTACTTTCACCAGCGTTTCTGGGTGAGCAAAAACAGGAAGGCAAAATGCCGCAAAAAAGGGAATAAGGG
CGACACGGAAATGTTGAATACTCATACTCTTCCTTTTTCAATATTATTGAAGCATTTATCAGGGTTATTG
TCTCATGAGCGGATACATATTTGAATGTATTTAGAAAAATAAACAAATAGGGGTTCCGCGCACATTTCCC
CGAAAAGTGCCACCTGACGTC
