>Addgene plasmid #66464 | OPRM1-Tango | depositor partial sequence | sequence record 113542 | OPRM1
ATGTGCCTTCATCGGAGGGTGCCCTCCGAGGAGACATACAGTCTCGACCGCTTCGCTCAAAACCCGCCTT
TGTTCCCTCCCCCAAGCCTGCCAGCCTCAGAATCCAGAATGGCGCATGCACCGCTGCTTCAGCGATGCGG
AGCAGCACGAACCGGATTCTGCAAGAAACAGCAGGAGCTTTGGCAGAGGAGAAAGGAGGCCGCTGAGGCC
CTGGGAACAAGAAAGGTGTCCGTGCTGCTGGCAACTAGCCACAGCGGTGCACGGCCCGCTGTGAGCACCA
TGGACTCTTCCGCTGCTCCCACCAATGCCTCAAATTGTACAGACGCCTTGGCCTATAGCTCTTGCTCTCC
CGCACCATCTCCGGGAAGCTGGGTTAACCTCAGTCATCTCGACGGGAACCTGTCCGACCCTTGTGGCCCT
AATAGGACCGACCTCGGTGGTCGAGATAGCCTGTGCCCCCCT
[1017 nt withheld, positions 463-1479]
