>Addgene plasmid #66464 | OPRM1-Tango | addgene partial sequence | sequence record 120064 | CMV-F 5'-CGCAAATGGGCGGTAGGCGTG-3'
GCTCTCTGGCTAACTAGAGAACCCACTGCCTTACTGGCTTATCGAAATTAATACGACTCACTATAGGGAG
ACCCAAGCTGGCTAGCGTTTAAACTTAAGCTTGGTACCGAGCTCGGATCCACTAGTCCAGTGTGGTGGAA
TTCTGCAGATATCCAGCACAGTGGCGGCCGCGCCACCATGAAGACGATCATCGCCCTGAGCTACATCTTC
TGCCTGGTATTCGCCGACTACAAGGACGATGATGACGCCAGCATCGATATGTGCCTTCATCGGAGGGTGC
CCTCCGAGGAGACATACAGTCTCGACCGCTTCGCTCAAAACCCGCCTTTGTTCCCTCCCCCAAGCCTGCC
AGCCTCAGAATCCAGAATGGCGCATGCACCGCTGCTTCAGCGATGCGGAGCAGCACGAACCGGATTCTGC
AAGAAACAGCAGGAGCTTTGGCAGAGGAGAAAGGAGGCCGCTGAGGCCCTGGGAACAAGAAAGGTGTCCG
TGCTGCTGGCAACTAGCCACAGCGGTGCACGGCCCGCTGTGAGCACCATGGACTCTTCCGCTGCTCCCAC
CAATGCCTCAAATTGTACAGACGCCTTGGCCTATAGCTCTTGCTCTCCCGCACCATCTCCGGGAAGCTGG
GTTAACCTCAGTCATCTCGACGGGAACCTGTCCGACCCTTGTGGCCCTAATAGGACCGACCTCGGTGGTC
GAGATAGCCTGTGCCCCCCT
[385 nt withheld, positions 721-1105]
