>Addgene plasmid #66464 | OPRM1-Tango | addgene partial sequence | sequence record 120065 | Tet-R 5'-GGCGAGTTTACGGGTTGTTA-3'
GCTCTAATGCGCTGTTAATCACTTTACTTTTATCTAATCTTAGCTGGAAGTACAGGTTCTCACCGGTCGA
TGAAGTGTCCTTGGCCAGGGAGGAGCTGGCGGTGGTGCAGGACTCATCTTGGGGACCCAGGCTGGGTGGG
GTGCGTCCACCGGTATCGAT
[843 nt withheld, positions 161-1003]
