>Addgene plasmid #66464 | OPRM1-Tango | addgene partial sequence | sequence record 157902 | BGH-rev 5'-TAGAAGGCACAGTCGAGG-3'
CCTCTAGACTACCCACCGTACTCGTCAATTCCAAGGGCATCGGTAAACATCTGCTCAAACTCGAAGTCGG
CCATATCCAGAGCGCCGTAGGGGGCGGAGTCGTGGGGGGTAAATCCCGGACCCGGGGAATCCCCGTCCCC
CAACATGTCCAGATCGAAATCGTCTAGCGCGTCGGCATGCGCCATCGCCACGTCCTCGCCGTCTAAGTGG
AGCTCGTCCCCCAGGCTGACATCGGTCGGGGGGGCCGTCGACAGTCTGCGCGTGTGTCCCGCGGGGAGAA
AGGACAGGCGCGGAGCCGCCAGCCCCGCCTCTTCGGGGGCGTCGTCGTCCGGGAGATCGAGCAGGCCCTC
GATGGTAGACCCGTAATTGTTTTTCGTACGCGCGCGGCTGTACGCGGACCCACTTTCACATTTAAGTTGT
TTTTCTAATCCGCATATGATCAATTCAAGGCCGAATAAGAAGGCTGGCTCTGCACCTTGGTGATCAAATA
ATTCGATAGCTTGTCGTAATAATGGCGGCATACTATCAGTAGTAGGTGTTTCCCTTTCTTCTTTAGCGAC
TTGATGCTCTTGATCTTCCAATACGCAACCTAAAGTAAAATGCCCCACAGCGCTGAGTGCATATAATGCA
TTCTCTAGTGAAAAACCTTGTTGGCATAAAAAGGCTAATTGATTTTCGAGAGTTTCATACTGTTTTTCTG
TAGGCCGTGTACCTAAATGTACTTTTGCTCCATCGCGATGACTTAGTAAAGCACATCTAAAACTTTTAGC
GTTATTACGTAAAAAATCTTGCCAGCTTTCCCCTTCTAAAGGGCAAAAGTGAGTATGGTGCCTATCTAAC
ATCTCAATGGCTAAGGCGTCGAGCAAAGCCCGCTTATTTTTTACATGCCAATACAATGTAGGCTGCTCTA
CACCTAGCTTCTGGGCGAGTTTACGGGTTGTTAAACCTTCGATTCCGA
